Addgene plasmid #42469: HSPA9A
Purpose: Bacterial expression for structure determination; may not be full ORF
Depositing lab: Nicola Burgess-Brown. Depositing organization: University of Oxford.
Backbone
  Vector backbone: pNIC28-Bsa4
  Backbone manufacturer: SGC
  Vector type: Bacterial Expression
Growth in bacteria
  Bacterial resistance: Kanamycin, 50 μg/mL
  Growth temperature: 37°C
  Growth strain: Mach1 ;
  Copy number: High Copy
Gene/Insert
  Gene/Insert name: HSPA9A (alt names: HSPA9; gi|24234688; PDB:3N8E)
  Species: H. sapiens (human)
  Insert size (bp): 577
  Mutation: See Comments
  Entrez Gene: HSPA9 (a.k.a. CRP40, CSA, EVPLS, GRP-75, GRP75, HEL-S-124m, HSPA9B, MOT, MOT2, MTHSP75, PBP74, SAAN, SIDBA4)
  Tag / fusion protein: His6-TEV (N terminal on insert)
  Cloning method: Ligation Independent Cloning
  Sequencing primers: 5′ T7; 3′ T7-term
Terms and licenses: Academic/Nonprofit Terms; Industry Terms: Not Available to Industry
Depositor comments: http://www.thesgc.org/structures/3N8E/ Use BL21(DE3)-R3-pRARE2 strain for expression.
How to cite: HSPA9A was a gift from Nicola Burgess-Brown (Addgene plasmid # 42469 ; http://n2t.net/addgene:42469 ; RRID:Addgene_42469)
