[The description below was written by a language model from this plasmid's Addgene catalogue record.]
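Description:
HSPA9A is a bacterial expression plasmid built on the pNIC28-Bsa4 backbone from the Structural Genomics Consortium, made to produce a fragment of human HSPA9 for structure determination. HSPA9, also known as mortalin, GRP75 or mtHSP70, is the mitochondrial member of the Hsp70 chaperone family. The insert is only about 577 bp, far shorter than a full-length Hsp70 coding sequence, and the record itself cautions that it may not be the full ORF, so the construct encodes a single domain-sized portion of the protein. The record does not state the residue boundaries. A mutation field points to the depositor comments, but these do not spell out any specific changes; they refer instead to an associated deposited crystal structure.

The insert was introduced by ligation-independent cloning and carries an N-terminal hexahistidine tag followed by a TEV protease cleavage site. This allows purification by immobilised metal affinity chromatography and subsequent removal of the tag before crystallisation or biophysical work. No feature table is provided and the promoter is not explicitly recorded, but the T7 and T7-terminator sequencing primers and the recommended DE3 lysogen expression host are consistent with a T7 promoter-driven cassette that depends on host-supplied T7 RNA polymerase. The suggested expression strain also carries a rare-codon tRNA plasmid, which helps translation of human sequences in E. coli. The plasmid is maintained at high copy in a standard cloning strain under kanamycin selection. Its typical use is recombinant production of this HSPA9 fragment for crystallography and related structural or biochemical studies.
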