>Addgene plasmid #42469 | HSPA9A | depositor partial sequence | sequence record 57301 | HSPA9A sequence 577 bps
CATATGCACCATCATCATCATCATTCTTCTGGTGTAGATCTGGGTACCGAGAACCTGTACTTCCAATCCA
TGGATGTCACTCCCCTGTCTCTGGGTATTGAAACTCTAGGAGGTGTCTTTACCAAACTTATTAATAGGAA
TACCACTATTCCAACCAAGAAGAGCCAGGTATTCTCTACTGCCGCTGATGGTCAAACGCAAGTGGAAATT
AAAGTGTGTCAGGGTGAAAGAGAGATGGCTGGAGACAACAAACTCCTTGGACAGTTTACTTTGATTGGAA
TTCCACCAGCCCCTCGTGGAGTTCCTCAGATTGAAGTTACATTTGACATTGATGCCAATGGGATAGTACA
TGTTTCTGCTAAAGATAAAGGCACAGGACGTGAGCAGCAGATTGTAATCCAGTCTTCTGGTGGATTAAGC
AAAGATGATATTGAAAATATGGTTAAAAATGCAGAGAAATATGCTGAAGAAGACCGGCGAAAGAAGGAAC
GAGTTGAAGCAGTTAATATGGCTGAAGGAATCATTCACGACACAGAAACCAAGATGGAATGACAGTAAAG
GTGGATACGGATCCGAA
