>Addgene plasmid #42469 | HSPA9A | addgene partial sequence | sequence record 59838 | T7 5'-TAATACGACTCACTATAGGG-3'
ATTCCCCTCTAGAAATAATTTTGTTTAACTTTAAGAAGGAGATATACATATGCACCATCATCATCATCAT
TCTTCTGGTGTAGATCTGGGTACCGAGAACCTGTACTTCCAATCCATGGATGTCACTCCCCTGTCTCTGG
GTATTGAAACTCTAGGAGGTGTCTTTACCAAACTTATTAATAGGAATACCACTATTCCAACCAAGAAGAG
CCAGGTATTCTCTACTGCCGCTGATGGTCAAACGCAAGTGGAAATTAAAGTGTGTCAGGGTGAAAGAGAG
ATGGCTGGAGACAACAAACTCCTTGGACAGTTTACTTTGATTGGAATTCCACCAGCCCCTCGTGGAGTTC
CTCAGATTGAAGTTACATTTGACATTGATGCCAATGGGATAGTACATGTTTCTGCTAAAGATAAAGGCAC
AGGACGTGAGCAGCAGATTGTAATCCAGTCTTCTGGTGGATTAAGCAAAGATGATATTGAAAATATGGTT
AAAAATGCAGAGAAATATGCTGAAGAAGACCGGCGAAAGAAGGAACGAGTTGAAGCAGTTAATATGGCTG
AAGGAATCATTCACGACACAGAAACCAAGATGGAATGACAGTAAAGGTGGATACGGATCCGAATTCGAGC
TCCGTCGACAAGCTTGCGGCCGCACTCGAGCACCACCACCACCACCACTGAGATCCGGCTGCTAACAAAG
CCCGAAAGGAAGCTGAGTTGGCTGCTGCCACCGCTGAGCAATAACTAGCATAACCCCTTGGGGCCTCTAA
ACGGGTCTTGAGGGGTTTTTTGCTGAAAGGAGGAACTATATCCGGATTGGCGAATGGG
[94 nt withheld, positions 829-922]
